>Addgene plasmid #190835 | pSilencer2.1-U6-3JB1F+6 | addgene full sequence | sequence record 379214 | Addgene NGS Result
GACGAAAGGGCCTCGTGATACGCCTATTTTTATAGGTTAATGTCATGATAATAATGGTTTCTTAGACGTC
AGGTGGCACTTTTCGGGGAAATGTGCGCGGAACCCCTATTTGTTTATTTTTCTAAATACATTCAAATATG
TATCCGCTCATGAGACAATAACCCTGATAAATGCTTCAATAATATTCCAGCAGGCAGAAGTATGCAAAGC
ATGCATCTCAATTAGTTAGCAACCAGGTGTGGAAAGTCCCCAGGCTCCCCAGCAGGCAGAAGTATGCAAA
GCATGCATCTCAATTAGTCAGCAACCATAGTCCCGCCCCTAACTCCGCCCATCCCGCCCCTAACTCCGCC
CAGTTCCGCCCATTCTCCGCCCCATGGCTGACTAATTTTTTTTATTTATGCAGAGGCCGAGGCCGCCTCT
GCCTCTGAGCTATTCCAGAAGTAGTGGGGAGGCTTTTTTGGAGGCCTAGGCTTTTGCAAAAAGCTCCCGG
GAGCTTGTATATCCATTTTCGGATCTGATCAGCACGTGATGAAAAAGCCTGAACTCACCGCGACGTCTGT
CGAGAAGTTTCTGATCGAAAAGTTCGACAGCGTCTCCGACCTGATGCAGCTCTCGGAGGGCGAAGAATCT
CGTGCTTTCAGCTTCGATGTAGGAGGGCGTGGATATGTCCTGCGGGTAAATAGCTGCGCCGATGGTTTCT
ACAAAGATCGTTATGTTTATCGGCACTTTGCATCGGCCGCGCTCCCGATTCCGGAAGTGCTTGACATTGG
GGAATTCAGCGAGAGCCTGACCTATTGCATCTCCCGCCGTGCACAGGGTGTCACGTTGCAAGACCTGCCT
GAAACCGAACTGCCCGCTGTTCTGCAGCCGGTCGCGGAGGCCATGGATGCGATCGCTGCGGCCGATCTTA
GCCAGACGAGCGGGTTCGGCCCATTCGGACCGCAAGGAATCGGTCAATACACTACATGGCGTGATTTCAT
ATGCGCGATTGCTGATCCCCATGTGTATCACTGGCAAACTGTGATGGACGACACCGTCAGTGCGTCCGTC
GCGCAGGCTCTCGATGAGCTGATGCTTTGGGCCGAGGACTGCCCCGAAGTCCGGCACCTCGTGCACGCGG
ATTTCGGCTCCAACAATGTCCTGACGGACAATGGCCGCATAACAGCGGTCATTGACTGGAGCGAGGCGAT
GTTCGGGGATTCCCAATACGAGGTCGCCAACATCTTCTTCTGGAGGCCGTGGTTGGCTTGTATGGAGCAG
CAGACGCGCTACTTCGAGCGGAGGCATCCGGAGCTTGCAGGATCGCCGCGGCTCCGGGCGTATATGCTCC
GCATTGGTCTTGACCAACTCTATCAGAGCTTGGTTGACGGCAATTTCGATGATGCAGCTTGGGCGCAGGG
TCGATGCGACGCAATCGTCCGATCCGGAGCCGGGACTGTCGGGCGTACACAAATCGCCCGCAGAAGCGCG
GCCGTCTGGACCGATGGCTGTGTAGAAGTACTCGCCGATAGTGGAAACCGACGCCCCAGCACTCGTCCGA
GGGCAAAGGAATAGCACGTGCTACGAGATTTCGATTCCACCGCCGCCTTCTATGAAAGGTTGGGCTTCGG
AATCGTTTTCCGGGACGCCGGCTGGATGATCCTCCAGCGCGGGGATCTCATGCTGGAGTTCTTCGCCCAC
CCCAACTTGTTTATTGCAGCTTATAATGGTTACAAATAAAGCAATAGCATCACAAATTTCACAAATAAAG
CATTTTTTTCACTGCATTCTAGTTGTGGTTTGTCCAAACTCATCAATGTATCTTATCATGTCTGTATACC
GTCGACCTCTAGCTAGAGCTTGGCGTAATCATGGTCATAGCTGTTTCCTGTGTGAAATTGTTATCCGCTC
ACAATTCCACACAACATACGAGCCGGAAGCATAAAGGTAAGCCTGAATATTGAAAAAGGAAGAGTATGAG
TATTCAACATTTCCGTGTCGCCCTTATTCCCTTTTTTGCGGCATTTTGCCTTCCTGTTTTTGCTCACCCA
GAAACGCTGGTGAAAGTAAAAGATGCTGAAGATCAGTTGGGTGCACGAGTGGGTTACATCGAACTGGATC
TCAACAGCGGTAAGATCCTTGAGAGTTTTCGCCCCGAAGAACGTTTTCCAATGATGAGCACTTTTAAAGT
TCTGCTATGTGGCGCGGTATTATCCCGTATTGACGCCGGGCAAGAGCAACTCGGTCGCCGCATACACTAT
TCTCAGAATGACTTGGTTGAGTACTCACCAGTCACAGAAAAGCATCTTACGGATGGCATGACAGTAAGAG
AATTATGCAGTGCTGCCATAACCATGAGTGATAACACTGCGGCCAACTTACTTCTGACAACGATCGGAGG
ACCGAAGGAGCTAACCGCTTTTTTGCACAACATGGGGGATCATGTAACTCGCCTTGATCGTTGGGAACCG
GAGCTGAATGAAGCCATACCAAACGACGAGCGTGACACCACGATGCCTGTAGCAATGGCAACAACGTTGC
GCAAACTATTAACTGGCGAACTACTTACTCTAGCTTCCCGGCAACAATTAATAGACTGGATGGAGGCGGA
TAAAGTTGCAGGACCACTTCTGCGCTCGGCCCTTCCGGCTGGCTGGTTTATTGCTGATAAATCTGGAGCC
GGTGAGCGTGGGTCTCGCGGTATCATTGCAGCACTGGGGCCAGATGGTAAGCCCTCCCGTATCGTAGTTA
TCTACACGACGGGGAGTCAGGCAACTATGGATGAACGAAATAGACAGATCGCTGAGATAGGTGCCTCACT
GATTAAGCATTGGTAACTGTCAGACCAAGTTTACTCATATATACTTTAGATTGATTTAAAACTTCATTTT
TAATTTAAAAGGATCTAGGTGAAGATCCTTTTTGATAATCTCATGACCAAAATCCCTTAACGTGAGTTTT
CGTTCCACTGAGCGTCAGACCCCGTAGAAAAGATCAAAGGATCTTCTTGAGATCCTTTTTTTCTGCGCGT
AATCTGCTGCTTGCAAACAAAAAAACCACCGCTACCAGCGGTGGTTTTTTTGCCGGATCAAGAGCTACCA
ACTCTTTTTCCGAAGGTAACTGGCTTCAGCAGAGCGCAGATACCAAATACTGTTCTTCTAGTGTAGCCGT
AGTTAGGCCACCACTTCAAGAACTCTGTAGCACCGCCTACATACCTCGCTCTGCTAATCCTGTTACCAGT
GGCTGCTGCCAGTGGCGATAAGTCGTGTCTTACCGGGTTGGACTCAAGACGATAGTTACCGGATAAGGCG
CAGCGGTCGGGCTGAACGGGGGGTTCGTGCACACAGCCCAGCTTGGAGCGAACGACCTACACCGAACTGA
GATACCTACAGCGTGAGCTATGAGAAAGCGCCACGCTTCCCGAAGGGAGAAAGGCGGACAGGTATCCGGT
AAGCGGCAGGGTCGGAACAGGAGAGCGCACGAGGGAGCTTCCAGGGGGAAACGCCTGGTATCTTTATAGT
CCTGTCGGGTTTCGCCACCTCTGACTTGAGCGTCGATTTTTGTGATGCTCGTCAGGGGGGCGGAGCCTAT
GGAAAAACGCCAGCAACGCGGCCTTTTTACGGTTCCTGGCCTTTTGCTGGCCTTTTGCTCACATGTTCTT
TCCTGCGTTATCCCCTGATTCTGTGGATAACCGTATTACCGCCTTTGAGTGAGCTGATACCGCTCGCCGC
AGCCGAACGACCGAGCGCAGCGAGTCAGTGAGCGAGGAAGCGGAAGAGCGCCCAATACGCAAACCGCCTC
TCCCCGCGCGTTGGCCGATTCATTAATGCAGCTGGCACGACAGGTTTCCCGACTGGAAAGCGGGCAGTGA
GCGCAACGCAATTAATGTGAGTTAGCTCACTCATTAGGCACCCCAGGCTTTACACTTTATGCTTCCGGCT
CGTATGTTGTGTGGAATTGTGAGCGGATAACAATTTCACACAGGAAACAGCTATGACATGATTACGAATT
GCAACGATTTAGGTGACACTATAGAAGAGAAGGAATTAATACGACTCACTATAGGGAGAGAGAGAGAATT
ACCCTCACTAAAGGGAGGAGAAGCATGAATTCCCCAGTGGAAAGACGCGCAGGCAAAACGCACCACGTGA
CGGAGCGTGACCGCGCGCCGAGCGCGCGCCAAGGTCGGGCAGGAAGAGGGCCTATTTCCCATGATTCCTT
CATATTTGCATATACGATACAAGGCTGTTAGAGAGATAATTAGAATTAATTTGACTGTAAACACAAAGAT
ATTAGTACAAAATACGTGACGTAGAAAGTAATAATTTCTTGGGTAGTTTGCAGTTTTAAAATTATGTTTT
AAAATGGACTATCATATGCTTACCGTAACTTGAAAGTATTTCGATTTCTTGGGTTTATATATCTTGTGGA
AAGGACGCGGGATCCGGCATCAATATGGTGACCTCCCGGGCTAGCTCCCGAGGAGAGAATCACTTACGGA
TCCTCGTTAAGTGGCTCTCAGTCGCCCGTAACTCCGATGCCGATGCAGCGGCGACAACTGCACCCAAGGC
TCGGATCCTCGGGAGCTAGAGCGGGGGACCACCAGGTTGCCTAAGGGGGGTGAACCGGCCCAGGTCGGAA
GCTTCTGGACTGCGATGGGAGCACGAAACGTCGTGGCGCAATTGGGTGGGGAAAGTCCTTAAAAGAGGGC
CACCACAGAAGCTAACGGAGCAGGTCAAAACTCCCGTGCTGTTTTTTGGAAAAGCTTGGCACTGGCCGTC
GTTTTACAACGTCGTGACTGGGAAAACCCTGGCGTTACCCAACTTAATCGCCTTGCAGCACATCCCCCTT
TCGCCAGCTGGCGTAATAGCGAAGAGGCCCGCACCGATCGCCCTTCCCAACAGTTGCGCAGCCTGAATGG
CGAATGGCGCCTGATGCGGTATTTTCTCCTTACGCATCTGTGCGGTATTTCACACCGCATATGGTGCACT
CTCAGTACAATCTGCTCTGATGCCGCATAGTTAAGCCAGCCCCGACACCCGCCAACACCCGCTGACGCGC
CCTGACGGGCTTGTCTGCTCCCGGCATCCGCTTACAGACAAGCTGTGACCGTCTCCGGGAGCTGCATGTG
TCAGAGGTTTTCACCGTCATCACCGAAACGCGCGA
Features (pLannotate 1.2.2; 20 found; start..end, strand, type, name):
     96..186     +  promoter       AmpR promoter (fragment): bla
    187..480     +  promoter       SV40 promoter (fragment): SV40 enhancer and early promoter
    529..1554    +  CDS            HygR: aminoglycoside phosphotransferase from E. coli; aph(4)-Ia; confers resistance to hygromycin
   1564..1689    +  CDS            ble (fragment): BLE_KLEPN - Experimental evidence at protein level: Swiss-Prot protein existence level 1. Binding protein with a strong affinity to the bleomycin family of antibiotics. Binds to CL990; an antimitotic-antibiotic compound. From Klebsiella pneumoniae.
   1684..1805    +  polyA_signal   SV40 poly(A) signal: SV40 polyadenylation signal
   1878..1894    -  protein_bind   lac operator: The lac repressor binds to the lac operator to inhibit transcription in E. coli. This inhibition can be relieved by adding lactose or isopropyl-β-D-thiogalactopyranoside (IPTG). lac repressor encoded by lacI
   1902..1926    -  promoter       lac promoter (fragment): promoter for the E. coli lac operon
   1936..1955    +  promoter       AmpR promoter (fragment): bla
   1956..2816    +  CDS            AmpR: β-lactamase; bla; confers resistance to ampicillin, carbenicillin, and related antibiotics
   2987..3575    +  rep_origin     ori: high-copy-number ColE1/pMB1/pBR322/pUC origin of replication
   3758..3850    +  CDS            lacI (fragment): lac repressor; lacI; The lac repressor binds to the lac operator to inhibit transcription in E. coli. This inhibition can be relieved by adding lactose or isopropyl-β-D-thiogalactopyranoside (IPTG).
   3863..3884    +  protein_bind   CAP binding site: CAP binding activates transcription in the presence of cAMP. E. coli catabolite activator protein
   3899..3929    +  promoter       lac promoter: promoter for the E. coli lac operon
   3937..3953    +  protein_bind   lac operator: The lac repressor binds to the lac operator to inhibit transcription in E. coli. This inhibition can be relieved by adding lactose or isopropyl-β-D-thiogalactopyranoside (IPTG). lac repressor encoded by lacI
   3997..4015    +  promoter       SP6 promoter: promoter for bacteriophage SP6 RNA polymerase
   4027..4045    +  promoter       T7 promoter: promoter for bacteriophage T7 RNA polymerase
   4176..4416    +  promoter       U6 promoter: RNA polymerase III promoter for human U6 snRNA
   4750..4904    +  CDS            lacZα (fragment): LacZα fragment of β-galactosidase; lacZ fragment
   4910..5009    -  misc_feature   bom (fragment): basis of mobility region from pBR322
   5111..1       -  CDS            rop (fragment) (across the origin): Rop protein, which maintains plasmids at low copy number; rop
