[The description below was written by a language model from this plasmid's Addgene catalogue record and pLannotate feature annotations shown in this document.]
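Description:
pSilencer2.1-U6-3JB1F+6 is a 5,145 bp mammalian expression plasmid built on the pSilencer2.1-U6 hygro backbone, a vector designed for RNA polymerase III-driven transcription of small RNAs. It is propagated in E. coli as a high-copy plasmid through a ColE1/pUC-type origin and selected with ampicillin via the β-lactamase gene. For selection in mammalian cells it carries a hygromycin resistance cassette in which the SV40 enhancer/early promoter drives HygR, terminated by an SV40 polyadenylation signal. The annotation also picks up assorted backbone remnants (lac promoter and operator elements, and fragments of lacZα, lacI, ble, bom and rop) that appear to be cloning-vector leftovers rather than functional parts of the design.

The payload is a 307 bp synthetic insert, 3JB1F_T1+6bp, introduced by Gibson cloning. The insert itself is not annotated in the feature table, but the unannotated stretch immediately downstream of the human U6 promoter is consistent with its position. SP6 and T7 phage promoters sit upstream of the U6 promoter. The insert encodes a dual-specificity RNA aptamer that combines a module binding O-GlcNAc transferase (OGT) with a GFP-binding module, the AP3 portion, taken from a previously described GFP aptamer. According to the record, the two are joined by a linker that adopts a folded structure. Because the product is a non-coding RNA, U6-driven Pol III transcription is well suited to producing it in cells. The associated publication's title indicates that such aptamers are used to manipulate target-specific O-GlcNAcylation, presumably by bringing OGT to GFP-tagged proteins of interest.
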