Addgene plasmid #190835: pSilencer2.1-U6-3JB1F+6
Purpose: For mammalian expression of 3JB1F+6, a dual-specificity aptamer that binds OGT and GFP. Expression is driven by a U6 promoter. This dual-specificity aptamer adopts a folded linker.
Depositing lab: Gerald Hart. Depositing organization: University of Georgia. Publication: Dual-specificity RNA aptamers enable manipulation of target-specific O-GlcNAcylation and unveil functions of O-GlcNAc on beta-catenin. Zhu Y, Hart GW. Cell. 2022 Dec 30:S0092-8674(22)01529-X. doi: 10.1016/j.cell.2022.12.016. PubMed 36626902.
Backbone
  Vector backbone: pSilencer2.1-U6 hygro
  Total vector size (bp): 5145
  Vector type: Mammalian Expression, Synthetic Biology, Affinity Reagent/ Antibody
  Selectable markers: Hygromycin
Growth in bacteria
  Bacterial resistance: Ampicillin, 100 μg/mL
  Growth temperature: 37°C
  Growth strain: DH5alpha
  Copy number: High Copy
Gene/Insert
  Gene/Insert name: 3JB1F_T1+6bp (A Dual-Specificity aptamer targeting OGT and GFP)
  Species: Synthetic
  Insert size (bp): 307
  Promoter: U6
  Cloning method: Gibson Cloning
  Sequencing primers: 5′ T7, LKO.1 5'; 3′ 2.0Rev
Terms and licenses: Academic/Nonprofit Terms; Industry Terms
Depositor comments: Sequence of the AP3 portion is from the article below: Shui, B., Ozer, A., Zipfel, W., Sahu, N., Singh, A., Lis, J.T., Shi, H., and Kotlikoff, M.I. (2012). RNA aptamers that functionally interact with green fluorescent protein and its derivatives. Nucleic Acids Res 40, e39. 10.1093/nar/gkr1264.
How to cite: pSilencer2.1-U6-3JB1F+6 was a gift from Gerald Hart (Addgene plasmid # 190835 ; http://n2t.net/addgene:190835 ; RRID:Addgene_190835)
